Addgene plasmid #119747: pMSCVhyg-DEST
Purpose: (Empty Backbone) Allows Gateway cloning of gene of interest into retroviral pMSCV vector (with Hygromycin resistance)
Depositing lab: Andrew Jackson & Martin Reijns. Depositing organization: University of Edinburgh.
Backbone
  Vector backbone: pMSCVhyg
  Backbone manufacturer: Clontech
  Backbone size (bp): 7000
  Modifications to backbone: RfB Gateway cassette cloned into pMSCVhyg HpaI site
  Vector type: Mammalian Expression, Retroviral
  Selectable markers: Hygromycin
Growth in bacteria
  Bacterial resistance: Chloramphenicol and Ampicillin, 25 & 100 μg/mL
  Growth temperature: 37°C
  Growth strain: ccdB Survival
  Copy number: High Copy
Gene/Insert
  Cloning method: Gateway Cloning
  Sequencing primers: 5′ pMSCV-5' - CCCTTGAACCTCCTCGTTCGACC; 3′ pMSCV-3' - GAGACGTGCTACTTCCATTTGTC
Terms and licenses: Academic/Nonprofit Terms; Industry Terms: Not Available to Industry
How to cite: pMSCVhyg-DEST was a gift from Andrew Jackson & Martin Reijns (Addgene plasmid # 119747 ; http://n2t.net/addgene:119747 ; RRID:Addgene_119747)
