[The description below was written by a language model from this plasmid's Addgene catalogue record, the feature table of its GenBank file and pLannotate feature annotations shown in this document.]
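Description:
pMSCVhyg-DEST is an empty Gateway destination version of the pMSCVhyg murine stem cell virus retroviral vector, made by inserting the RfB Gateway cassette into the HpaI site of the backbone. It is a mammalian expression and retroviral transfer plasmid. The depositor's map is about 8.66 kb and the sequenced record about 8.65 kb, consistent with a roughly 7 kb backbone plus the cassette. In E. coli it replicates from a high-copy ColE1/pUC-type origin and carries ampicillin resistance on the backbone and chloramphenicol resistance within the Gateway cassette. Because the cassette also encodes the gyrase toxin CcdB, the unrecombined plasmid has to be maintained in a ccdB-tolerant strain.

The proviral region runs from the MESV 5' LTR, which is annotated only in the sequencing-derived feature table, through the MESV packaging signal and a truncated, start-codon-less MMLV gag segment. It continues into the attR1–CmR–ccdB–attR2 cassette, followed by a mouse PGK promoter driving the hygromycin resistance gene, and ends at the 3' LTR. An LR recombination with an entry clone replaces the CmR/ccdB segment with the gene of interest, and loss of ccdB provides counter-selection for recombinants in standard strains. No dedicated internal promoter is annotated upstream of the attR sites, so the inserted gene would be expected to be transcribed from the 5' LTR, as is usual for MSCV vectors. The PGK-HygR unit independently allows hygromycin selection of transduced cells. The plasmid lacks intact gag, pol and env genes, so these functions must be supplied in trans to package virus. Its recorded use is Gateway cloning of a gene of interest for retroviral delivery and stable expression in mammalian cells. Several small annotated fragments (lacI, rop, bom, lacZα, TcR, env, yokD) appear to be backbone remnants or weak matches rather than functional elements.
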