LOCUS       Exported 8658 bp ds-DNA circular SYN 30-OCT-2018
DEFINITION  synthetic circular DNA
ACCESSION   .
VERSION     .
KEYWORDS    .
SOURCE      synthetic DNA construct
  ORGANISM  synthetic DNA construct
REFERENCE   1 (bases 1 to 8658)
  AUTHORS   MReijns
  TITLE     Direct Submission
  JOURNAL   Exported Oct 30, 2018 from SnapGene Viewer 4.2.4
            http://www.snapgene.com
FEATURES             Location/Qualifiers
     source          1..8658
                     /organism="synthetic DNA construct"
                     /mol_type="other DNA"
     misc_feature    579..920
                     /label=MESV Psi
                     /note="packaging signal of murine embryonic stem cell
                     virus"
     CDS             987..1403
                     /label=gag (truncated)
                     /note="truncated Moloney murine leukemia virus (MMLV) gag
                     gene lacking the start codon"
     protein_bind    1429..1553
                     /gene="mutant version of attR"
                     /label=attR1
                     /bound_moiety="LR Clonase(TM)"
                     /note="recombination site for the Gateway(R) LR reaction"
     promoter        1578..1608
                     /label=lac UV5 promoter
                     /note="E. coli lac promoter with an ""up"" mutation"
     CDS             1662..2321
                     /codon_start=1
                     /gene="cat"
                     /product="chloramphenicol acetyltransferase"
                     /label=CmR
                     /note="confers resistance to chloramphenicol"
                     /translation="MEKKITGYTTVDISQWHRKEHFEAFQSVAQCTYNQTVQLDITAFL
                     KTVKKNKHKFYPAFIHILARLMNAHPEFRMAMKDGELVIWDSVHPCYTVFHEQTETFSS
                     LWSEYHDDFRQFLHIYSQDVACYGENLAYFPKGFIENMFFVSANPWVSFTSFDLNVANM
                     DNFFAPVFTMGKYYTQGDKVLMPLAIQVHHAVCDGFHVGRMLNELQQYCDEWQGGA"
     CDS             2663..2968
                     /codon_start=1
                     /gene="ccdB"
                     /product="CcdB, a bacterial toxin that poisons DNA gyrase"
                     /label=ccdB
                     /note="Plasmids containing the ccdB gene cannot be
                     propagated in standard E. coli strains."
                     /translation="MQFKVYTYKRESRYRLFVDVQSDIIDTPGRRMVIPLASARLLSDK
                     VSRELYPVVHIGDESWRMMTTDMASVPVSVIGEEVADLSHRENDIKNAINLMFWGI"
     protein_bind    complement(3009..3133)
                     /gene="mutant version of attR"
                     /label=attR2
                     /bound_moiety="LR Clonase(TM)"
                     /note="recombination site for the Gateway(R) LR reaction"
     promoter        3151..3650
                     /label=PGK promoter
                     /note="mouse phosphoglycerate kinase 1 promoter"
     CDS             3668..4693
                     /codon_start=1
                     /gene="aph(4)-Ia"
                     /product="aminoglycoside phosphotransferase from E. coli"
                     /label=HygR
                     /note="confers resistance to hygromycin"
                     /translation="MKKPELTATSVEKFLIEKFDSVSDLMQLSEGEESRAFSFDVGGRG
                     YVLRVNSCADGFYKDRYVYRHFASAALPIPEVLDIGEFSESLTYCISRRAQGVTLQDLP
                     ETELPAVLQPVAEAMDAIAAADLSQTSGFGPFGPQGIGQYTTWRDFICAIADPHVYHWQ
                     TVMDDTVSASVAQALDELMLWAEDCPEVRHLVHADFGSNNVLTDNGRITAVIDWSEAMF
                     GDSQYEVANIFFWRPWLACMEQQTRYFERRHPELAGSPRLRAYMLRIGLDQLYQSLVDG
                     NFDDAAWAQGRCDAIVRSGAGTVGRTQIARRSAAVWTDGCVEVLADSGNRRPSTRPRAK
                     E"
     LTR             5051..5565
                     /label=3' LTR
                     /note="3' long terminal repeat from murine embryonic stem
                     cell virus"
     protein_bind    5727..5743
                     /label=lac operator
                     /bound_moiety="lac repressor encoded by lacI"
                     /note="The lac repressor binds to the lac operator to
                     inhibit transcription in E. coli. This inhibition can be
                     relieved by adding lactose or
                     isopropyl-beta-D-thiogalactopyranoside (IPTG)."
     promoter        complement(5751..5781)
                     /label=lac promoter
                     /note="promoter for the E. coli lac operon"
     protein_bind    5796..5817
                     /label=CAP binding site
                     /bound_moiety="E. coli catabolite activator protein"
                     /note="CAP binding activates transcription in the presence
                     of cAMP."
     rep_origin      complement(6105..6693)
                     /direction=LEFT
                     /label=ori
                     /note="high-copy-number ColE1/pMB1/pBR322/pUC origin of
                     replication"
     CDS             complement(6864..7724)
                     /codon_start=1
                     /gene="bla"
                     /product="beta-lactamase"
                     /label=AmpR
                     /note="confers resistance to ampicillin, carbenicillin, and
                     related antibiotics"
                     /translation="MSIQHFRVALIPFFAAFCLPVFAHPETLVKVKDAEDQLGARVGYI
                     ELDLNSGKILESFRPEERFPMMSTFKVLLCGAVLSRIDAGQEQLGRRIHYSQNDLVEYS
                     PVTEKHLTDGMTVRELCSAAITMSDNTAANLLLTTIGGPKELTAFLHNMGDHVTRLDRW
                     EPELNEAIPNDERDTTMPVAMATTLRKLLTGELLTLASRQQLIDWMEADKVAGPLLRSA
                     LPAGWFIADKSGAGERGSRGIIAALGPDGKPSRIVVIYTTGSQATMDERNRQIAEIGAS
                     LIKHW"
     promoter        complement(7725..7829)
                     /gene="bla"
                     /label=AmpR promoter
ORIGIN
        1 tgaaagaccc cacctgtagg tttggcaagc tagcttaagt aacgccattt tgcaaggcat
       61 ggaaaataca taactgagaa tagagaagtt cagatcaagg ttaggaacag agagacagca
      121 gaatatgggc caaacaggat atctgtggta agcagttcct gccccggctc agggccaaga
      181 acagatggtc cccagatgcg gtcccgccct cagcagtttc tagagaacca tcagatgttt
      241 ccagggtgcc ccaaggacct gaaatgaccc tgtgccttat ttgaactaac caatcagttc
      301 gcttctcgct tctgttcgcg cgcttctgct ccccgagctc aataaaagag cccacaaccc
      361 ctcactcggc gcgccagtcc tccgatagac tgcgtcgccc gggtacccgt attcccaata
      421 aagcctcttg ctgtttgcat ccgaatcgtg gactcgctga tccttgggag ggtctcctca
      481 gattgattga ctgcccacct cgggggtctt tcatttggag gttccaccga gatttggaga
      541 cccctgccca gggaccaccg acccccccgc cgggaggtaa gctggccagc ggtcgtttcg
      601 tgtctgtctc tgtctttgtg cgtgtttgtg ccggcatcta atgtttgcgc ctgcgtctgt
      661 actagttagc taactagctc tgtatctggc ggacccgtgg tggaactgac gagttctgaa
      721 cacccggccg caaccctggg agacgtccca gggactttgg gggccgtttt tgtggcccga
      781 cctgaggaag ggagtcgatg tggaatccga ccccgtcagg atatgtggtt ctggtaggag
      841 acgagaacct aaaacagttc ccgcctccgt ctgaattttt gctttcggtt tggaaccgaa
      901 gccgcgcgtc ttgtctgctg cagcgctgca gcatcgttct gtgttgtctc tgtctgactg
      961 tgtttctgta tttgtctgaa aattagggcc agactgttac cactccctta agtttgacct
     1021 taggtcactg gaaagatgtc gagcggatcg ctcacaacca gtcggtagat gtcaagaaga
     1081 gacgttgggt taccttctgc tctgcagaat ggccaacctt taacgtcgga tggccgcgag
     1141 acggcacctt taaccgagac ctcatcaccc aggttaagat caaggtcttt tcacctggcc
     1201 cgcatggaca cccagaccag gtcccctaca tcgtgacctg ggaagccttg gcttttgacc
     1261 cccctccctg ggtcaagccc tttgtacacc ctaagcctcc gcctcctctt cctccatccg
     1321 ccccgtctct cccccttgaa cctcctcgtt cgaccccgcc tcgatcctcc ctttatccag
     1381 ccctcactcc ttctctaggc gccggaatta gatctctcga ggttatcaac aagtttgtac
     1441 aaaaaagctg aacgagaaac gtaaaatgat ataaatatca atatattaaa ttagattttg
     1501 cataaaaaac agactacata atactgtaaa acacaacata tccagtcact atggcggccg
     1561 cattaggcac cccaggcttt acactttatg cttccggctc gtataatgtg tggattttga
     1621 gttaggatcc gtcgagattt tcaggagcta aggaagctaa aatggagaaa aaaatcactg
     1681 gatataccac cgttgatata tcccaatggc atcgtaaaga acattttgag gcatttcagt
     1741 cagttgctca atgtacctat aaccagaccg ttcagctgga tattacggcc tttttaaaga
     1801 ccgtaaagaa aaataagcac aagttttatc cggcctttat tcacattctt gcccgcctga
     1861 tgaatgctca tccggaattc cgtatggcaa tgaaagacgg tgagctggtg atatgggata
     1921 gtgttcaccc ttgttacacc gttttccatg agcaaactga aacgttttca tcgctctgga
     1981 gtgaatacca cgacgatttc cggcagtttc tacacatata ttcgcaagat gtggcgtgtt
     2041 acggtgaaaa cctggcctat ttccctaaag ggtttattga gaatatgttt ttcgtctcag
     2101 ccaatccctg ggtgagtttc accagttttg atttaaacgt ggccaatatg gacaacttct
     2161 tcgcccccgt tttcaccatg ggcaaatatt atacgcaagg cgacaaggtg ctgatgccgc
     2221 tggcgattca ggttcatcat gccgtttgtg atggcttcca tgtcggcaga atgcttaatg
     2281 aattacaaca gtactgcgat gagtggcagg gcggggcgta aagatctgga tccggcttac
     2341 taaaagccag ataacagtat gcgtatttgc gcgctgattt ttgcggtata agaatatata
     2401 ctgatatgta tacccgaagt atgtcaaaaa gaggtatgct atgaagcagc gtattacagt
     2461 gacagttgac agcgacagct atcagttgct caaggcatat atgatgtcaa tatctccggt
     2521 ctggtaagca caaccatgca gaatgaagcc cgtcgtctgc gtgccgaacg ctggaaagcg
     2581 gaaaatcagg aagggatggc tgaggtcgcc cggtttattg aaatgaacgg ctcttttgct
     2641 gacgagaaca ggggctggtg aaatgcagtt taaggtttac acctataaaa gagagagccg
     2701 ttatcgtctg tttgtggatg tacagagtga tattattgac acgcccgggc gacggatggt
     2761 gatccccctg gccagtgcac gtctgctgtc agataaagtc tcccgtgaac tttacccggt
     2821 ggtgcatatc ggggatgaaa gctggcgcat gatgaccacc gatatggcca gtgtgccggt
     2881 ctccgttatc ggggaagaag tggctgatct cagccaccgc gaaaatgaca tcaaaaacgc
     2941 cattaacctg atgttctggg gaatataaat gtcaggctcc cttatacaca gccagtctgc
     3001 aggtcgacca tagtgactgg atatgttgtg ttttacagta ttatgtagtc tgttttttat
     3061 gcaaaatcta atttaatata ttgatattta tatcatttta cgtttctcgt tcagctttct
     3121 tgtacaaagt ggttgataac gaattctacc gggtagggga ggcgcttttc ccaaggcagt
     3181 ctggagcatg cgctttagca gccccgctgg gcacttggcg ctacacaagt ggcctctggc
     3241 ctcgcacaca ttccacatcc accggtaggc gccaaccggc tccgttcttt ggtggcccct
     3301 tcgcgccacc ttctactcct cccctagtca ggaagttccc ccccgccccg cagctcgcgt
     3361 cgtgcaggac gtgacaaatg gaagtagcac gtctcactag tctcgtgcag atggacagca
     3421 ccgctgagca atggaagcgg gtaggccttt ggggcagcgg ccaatagcag ctttgctcct
     3481 tcgctttctg ggctcagagg ctgggaaggg gtgggtccgg gggcgggctc aggggcgggc
     3541 tcaggggcgg ggcgggcgcc cgaaggtcct ccggaggccc ggcattctgc acgcttcaaa
     3601 agcgcacgtc tgccgcgctg ttctcctctt cctcatctcc gggcctttcg acctgcatcc
     3661 cgccaccatg aaaaagcctg aactcaccgc gacgtctgtc gagaagtttc tgatcgaaaa
     3721 gttcgacagc gtctccgacc tgatgcagct ctcggagggc gaagaatctc gtgctttcag
     3781 cttcgatgta ggagggcgtg gatatgtcct gcgggtaaat agctgcgccg atggtttcta
     3841 caaagatcgt tatgtttatc ggcactttgc atcggccgcg ctcccgattc cggaagtgct
     3901 tgacattggg gaattcagcg agagcctgac ctattgcatc tcccgccgtg cacagggtgt
     3961 cacgttgcaa gacctgcctg aaaccgaact gcccgctgtt ctgcagccgg tcgcggaggc
     4021 catggatgcg atcgctgcgg ccgatcttag ccagacgagc gggttcggcc cattcggacc
     4081 gcaaggaatc ggtcaataca ctacatggcg tgatttcata tgcgcgattg ctgatcccca
     4141 tgtgtatcac tggcaaactg tgatggacga caccgtcagt gcgtccgtcg cgcaggctct
     4201 cgatgagctg atgctttggg ccgaggactg ccccgaagtc cggcacctcg tgcacgcgga
     4261 tttcggctcc aacaatgtcc tgacggacaa tggccgcata acagcggtca ttgactggag
     4321 cgaggcgatg ttcggggatt cccaatacga ggtcgccaac atcttcttct ggaggccgtg
     4381 gttggcttgt atggagcagc agacgcgcta cttcgagcgg aggcatccgg agcttgcagg
     4441 atcgccgcgg ctccgggcgt atatgctccg cattggtctt gaccaactct atcagagctt
     4501 ggttgacggc aatttcgatg atgcagcttg ggcgcagggt cgatgcgacg caatcgtccg
     4561 atccggagcc gggactgtcg ggcgtacaca aatcgcccgc agaagcgcgg ccgtctggac
     4621 cgatggctgt gtagaagtac tcgccgatag tggaaaccga cgccccagca ctcgtccgag
     4681 ggcaaaggaa tagagtagat gccgaccgaa caagagctga tttcgagaac gcctcagcca
     4741 gcaactcgcg cgagcctagc aaggcaaatg cgagagaacg gccttacgct tggtggcaca
     4801 gttctcgtcc acagttcgct aagctcgctc ggctgggtcg cgggagggcc ggtcgcagtg
     4861 attcaggccc ttctggattg tgttggtccc cagggcacga ttgtcatgcc cacgcactcg
     4921 ggtgatctga ctgatcccgc agattggaga tcgccgcccg tgcctgccga ttgggtgcag
     4981 atccgtcgac ctgcagccaa gcttatcgat aaaataaaag attttattta gtctccagaa
     5041 aaagggggga atgaaagacc ccacctgtag gtttggcaag ctagcttaag taacgccatt
     5101 ttgcaaggca tggaaaatac ataactgaga atagagaagt tcagatcaag gttaggaaca
     5161 gagagacagc agaatatggg ccaaacagga tatctgtggt aagcagttcc tgccccggct
     5221 cagggccaag aacagatggt ccccagatgc ggtcccgccc tcagcagttt ctagagaacc
     5281 atcagatgtt tccagggtgc cccaaggacc tgaaatgacc ctgtgcctta tttgaactaa
     5341 ccaatcagtt cgcttctcgc ttctgttcgc gcgcttctgc tccccgagct caataaaaga
     5401 gcccacaacc cctcactcgg cgcgccagtc ctccgataga ctgcgtcgcc cgggtacccg
     5461 tgtatccaat aaaccctctt gcagttgcat ccgacttgtg gtctcgctgt tccttgggag
     5521 ggtctcctct gagtgattga ctacccgtca gcgggggtct ttcatgggta acagtttctt
     5581 gaagttggag aacaacattc tgagggtagg agtcgaatat taagtaatcc tgactcaatt
     5641 agccactgtt ttgaatccac atactccaat actcctgaaa tagttcatta tggacagcgc
     5701 agaaagagct ggggagaatt gtgaaattgt tatccgctca caattccaca caacatacga
     5761 gccggaagca taaagtgtaa agcctggggt gcctaatgag tgagctaact cacattaatt
     5821 gcgttgcgct cactgcccgc tttccagtcg ggaaacctgt cgtgccagct gcattaatga
     5881 atcggccaac gcgcggggag aggcggtttg cgtattgggc gctcttccgc ttcctcgctc
     5941 actgactcgc tgcgctcggt cgttcggctg cggcgagcgg tatcagctca ctcaaaggcg
     6001 gtaatacggt tatccacaga atcaggggat aacgcaggaa agaacatgtg agcaaaaggc
     6061 cagcaaaagg ccaggaaccg taaaaaggcc gcgttgctgg cgtttttcca taggctccgc
     6121 ccccctgacg agcatcacaa aaatcgacgc tcaagtcaga ggtggcgaaa cccgacagga
     6181 ctataaagat accaggcgtt tccccctgga agctccctcg tgcgctctcc tgttccgacc
     6241 ctgccgctta ccggatacct gtccgccttt ctcccttcgg gaagcgtggc gctttctcat
     6301 agctcacgct gtaggtatct cagttcggtg taggtcgttc gctccaagct gggctgtgtg
     6361 cacgaacccc ccgttcagcc cgaccgctgc gccttatccg gtaactatcg tcttgagtcc
     6421 aacccggtaa gacacgactt atcgccactg gcagcagcca ctggtaacag gattagcaga
     6481 gcgaggtatg taggcggtgc tacagagttc ttgaagtggt ggcctaacta cggctacact
     6541 agaagaacag tatttggtat ctgcgctctg ctgaagccag ttaccttcgg aaaaagagtt
     6601 ggtagctctt gatccggcaa acaaaccacc gctggtagcg gtggtttttt tgtttgcaag
     6661 cagcagatta cgcgcagaaa aaaaggatct caagaagatc ctttgatctt ttctacgggg
     6721 tctgacgctc agtggaacga aaactcacgt taagggattt tggtcatgag attatcaaaa
     6781 aggatcttca cctagatcct tttaaattaa aaatgaagtt ttaaatcaat ctaaagtata
     6841 tatgagtaaa cttggtctga cagttaccaa tgcttaatca gtgaggcacc tatctcagcg
     6901 atctgtctat ttcgttcatc catagttgcc tgactccccg tcgtgtagat aactacgata
     6961 cgggagggct taccatctgg ccccagtgct gcaatgatac cgcgagaccc acgctcaccg
     7021 gctccagatt tatcagcaat aaaccagcca gccggaaggg ccgagcgcag aagtggtcct
     7081 gcaactttat ccgcctccat ccagtctatt aattgttgcc gggaagctag agtaagtagt
     7141 tcgccagtta atagtttgcg caacgttgtt gccattgcta caggcatcgt ggtgtcacgc
     7201 tcgtcgtttg gtatggcttc attcagctcc ggttcccaac gatcaaggcg agttacatga
     7261 tcccccatgt tgtgcaaaaa agcggttagc tccttcggtc ctccgatcgt tgtcagaagt
     7321 aagttggccg cagtgttatc actcatggtt atggcagcac tgcataattc tcttactgtc
     7381 atgccatccg taagatgctt ttctgtgact ggtgagtact caaccaagtc attctgagaa
     7441 tagtgtatgc ggcgaccgag ttgctcttgc ccggcgtcaa tacgggataa taccgcgcca
     7501 catagcagaa ctttaaaagt gctcatcatt ggaaaacgtt cttcggggcg aaaactctca
     7561 aggatcttac cgctgttgag atccagttcg atgtaaccca ctcgtgcacc caactgatct
     7621 tcagcatctt ttactttcac cagcgtttct gggtgagcaa aaacaggaag gcaaaatgcc
     7681 gcaaaaaagg gaataagggc gacacggaaa tgttgaatac tcatactctt cctttttcaa
     7741 tattattgaa gcatttatca gggttattgt ctcatgagcg gatacatatt tgaatgtatt
     7801 tagaaaaata aacaaatagg ggttccgcgc acatttcccc gaaaagtgcc acctgacgtc
     7861 taagaaacca ttattatcat gacattaacc tataaaaata ggcgtatcac gaggcccttt
     7921 cgtctcgcgc gtttcggtga tgacggtgaa aacctctgac acatgcagct cccggagacg
     7981 gtcacagctt gtctgtaagc ggatgccggg agcagacaag cccgtcaggg cgcgtcagcg
     8041 ggtgttggcg ggtgtcgggg ctggcttaac tatgcggcat cagagcagat tgtactgaga
     8101 gtgcaccata tgcggtgtga aataccgcac agatgcgtaa ggagaaaata ccgcatcagg
     8161 cgccattcgc cattcaggct gcgcaactgt tgggaagggc gatcggtgcg ggcctcttcg
     8221 ctattacgcc agctggcgaa agggggatgt gctgcaaggc gattaagttg ggtaacgcca
     8281 gggttttccc agtcacgacg ttgtaaaacg acggcgcaag gaatggtgca tgcaaggaga
     8341 tggcgcccaa cagtcccccg gccacggggc ctgccaccat acccacgccg aaacaagcgc
     8401 tcatgagccc gaagtggcga gcccgatctt ccccatcggt gatgtcggcg atataggcgc
     8461 cagcaaccgc acctgtggcg ccggtgatgc cggccacgat gcgtccggcg tagaggcgat
     8521 tagtccaatt tgttaaagac aggatatcag tggtccaggc tctagttttg actcaacaat
     8581 atcaccagct gaagcctata gagtacgagc catagataaa ataaaagatt ttatttagtc
     8641 tccagaaaaa ggggggaa
//
