Features (pLannotate 1.2.2; 26 found; start..end, strand, type, name):
     64..405     +  misc_feature   MESV Ψ: packaging signal of murine embryonic stem cell virus
    472..888     +  CDS            gag (truncated): truncated Moloney murine leukemia virus (MMLV) gag gene lacking the start codon
    914..1038    +  protein_bind   attR1: mutant version of attR; recombination site for the Gateway® LR reaction LR Clonase™
   1063..1093    +  promoter       lac UV5 promoter: E. coli lac promoter with an "up" mutation
   1117..1146    +  promoter       cat promoter (fragment): promoter of the E. coli cat gene encoding chloramphenicol acetyltransferase
   1147..1806    +  CDS            CmR: chloramphenicol acetyltransferase; cat; confers resistance to chloramphenicol
   1985..2143    +  CDS            ccdA (fragment): CCDA_ECO57 - Also known as H, letA. Experimental evidence at protein level: Swiss-Prot protein existence level 1. Antitoxin component of a type II toxin-antitoxin (TA) system which inhibits the post-segregational killing (PSK) of plasmid-free cells, also referred to as a plasmid addiction system. Binds to and blocks the activity of CcdB; will also remove bound CcdB protein from the CcdB-GyrA complex by forming a CcdA-CcdB complex, a process termed rejuvenation. Functions as a transcriptional corepressor for the ccdAB operon, repression also requires CcdB (By similarity). From Escherichia coli
   2148..2450    +  CDS            ccdB: CCDB_ECOLI - Also known as G, letB, letD. Experimental evidence at protein level: Swiss-Prot protein existence level 1. Toxic component of a type II toxin-antitoxin (TA) system, functioning in plasmid maintainence. Responsible for the post- segregational killing (PSK) of plasmid-free cells, also referred to as a plasmid addiction system. Half-life of over 2 hours. Cell killing by CcdB is accompanied by filamentation, defects in chromosome and plasmid segregation, defects in cell division, formation of anucleate cells, decreased DNA synthesis and plasmid loss. Interferes with the activity of DN
   2494..2618    -  protein_bind   attR2: mutant version of attR; recombination site for the Gateway® LR reaction LR Clonase™
   2636..3123    +  promoter       PGK promoter: mouse phosphoglycerate kinase 1 promoter
   3141..4166    +  CDS            HygR: aminoglycoside phosphotransferase from E. coli; aph(4)-Ia; confers resistance to hygromycin
   4184..4462    +  CDS            yokD (fragment): YOKD_BACSU - Experimental evidence at protein level: Swiss-Prot protein existence level 1. May contribute to antibiotic resistance. From Bacillus subtilis (strain 168).
   4524..5038    +  LTR            3' LTR: 3' long terminal repeat from murine embryonic stem cell virus
   5200..5216    -  protein_bind   lac operator: The lac repressor binds to the lac operator to inhibit transcription in E. coli. This inhibition can be relieved by adding lactose or isopropyl-β-D-thiogalactopyranoside (IPTG). lac repressor encoded by lacI
   5224..5254    -  promoter       lac promoter: promoter for the E. coli lac operon
   5269..5290    -  protein_bind   CAP binding site: CAP binding activates transcription in the presence of cAMP. E. coli catabolite activator protein
   5303..5395    -  CDS            lacI (fragment): lac repressor; lacI; The lac repressor binds to the lac operator to inhibit transcription in E. coli. This inhibition can be relieved by adding lactose or isopropyl-β-D-thiogalactopyranoside (IPTG).
   5578..6166    -  rep_origin     ori: high-copy-number ColE1/pMB1/pBR322/pUC origin of replication
   6337..7197    -  CDS            AmpR: β-lactamase; bla; confers resistance to ampicillin, carbenicillin, and related antibiotics
   7198..7302    -  promoter       AmpR promoter: bla
   7397..7432    +  CDS            rop (fragment): Rop protein, which maintains plasmids at low copy number; rop
   7534..7633    +  misc_feature   bom (fragment): basis of mobility region from pBR322
   7639..7788    -  CDS            lacZα (fragment): LacZα fragment of β-galactosidase; lacZ fragment
   7788..7989    -  CDS            TcR (fragment): tetracycline efflux protein; tet; confers resistance to tetracycline
   7990..8088    +  CDS            env (fragment): murine leukemia virus gPr80 envelope polyprotein precursor; env; proteolytically cleaved into gp70SU and p15TM subunits
   8130..8646    +  LTR            5' LTR: 5' long terminal repeat from murine embryonic stem cell virus
>Addgene plasmid #119747 | pMSCVhyg-DEST | addgene full sequence | sequence record 233679 | Addgene NGS Result
TGGAGGTTCCACCGAGATTTGGAGACCCCTGCCCAGGGACCACCGACCCCCCCGCCGGGAGGTAAGCTGG
CCAGCGGTCGTTTCGTGTCTGTCTCTGTCTTTGTGCGTGTTTGTGCCGGCATCTAATGTTTGCGCCTGCG
TCTGTACTAGTTAGCTAACTAGCTCTGTATCTGGCGGACCCGTGGTGGAACTGACGAGTTCTGAACACCC
GGCCGCAACCCTGGGAGACGTCCCAGGGACTTTGGGGGCCGTTTTTGTGGCCCGACCTGAGGAAGGGAGT
CGATGTGGAATCCGACCCCGTCAGGATATGTGGTTCTGGTAGGAGACGAGAACCTAAAACAGTTCCCGCC
TCCGTCTGAATTTTTGCTTTCGGTTTGGAACCGAAGCCGCGCGTCTTGTCTGCTGCAGCGCTGCAGCATC
GTTCTGTGTTGTCTCTGTCTGACTGTGTTTCTGTATTTGTCTGAAAATTAGGGCCAGACTGTTACCACTC
CCTTAAGTTTGACCTTAGGTCACTGGAAAGATGTCGAGCGGATCGCTCACAACCAGTCGGTAGATGTCAA
GAAGAGACGTTGGGTTACCTTCTGCTCTGCAGAATGGCCAACCTTTAACGTCGGATGGCCGCGAGACGGC
ACCTTTAACCGAGACCTCATCACCCAGGTTAAGATCAAGGTCTTTTCACCTGGCCCGCATGGACACCCAG
ACCAGGTCCCCTACATCGTGACCTGGGAAGCCTTGGCTTTTGACCCCCCTCCCTGGGTCAAGCCCTTTGT
ACACCCTAAGCCTCCGCCTCCTCTTCCTCCATCCGCCCCGTCTCTCCCCCTTGAACCTCCTCGTTCGACC
CCGCCTCGATCCTCCCTTTATCCAGCCCTCACTCCTTCTCTAGGCGCCGGAATTAGATCTCTCGAGGTTA
TCAACAAGTTTGTACAAAAAAGCTGAACGAGAAACGTAAAATGATATAAATATCAATATATTAAATTAGA
TTTTGCATAAAAAACAGACTACATAATACTGTAAAACACAACATATCCAGTCACTATGGCGGCCGCATTA
GGCACCCCAGGCTTTACACTTTATGCTTCCGGCTCGTATAATGTGTGGATTTTGAGTTAGGATCCGTCGA
GATTTTCAGGAGCTAAGGAAGCTAAAATGGAGAAAAAAATCACTGGATATACCACCGTTGATATATCCCA
ATGGCATCGTAAAGAACATTTTGAGGCATTTCAGTCAGTTGCTCAATGTACCTATAACCAGACCGTTCAG
CTGGATATTACGGCCTTTTTAAAGACCGTAAAGAAAAATAAGCACAAGTTTTATCCGGCCTTTATTCACA
TTCTTGCCCGCCTGATGAATGCTCATCCGGAATTCCGTATGGCAATGAAAGACGGTGAGCTGGTGATATG
GGATAGTGTTCACCCTTGTTACACCGTTTTCCATGAGCAAACTGAAACGTTTTCATCGCTCTGGAGTGAA
TACCACGACGATTTCCGGCAGTTTCTACACATATATTCGCAAGATGTGGCGTGTTACGGTGAAAACCTGG
CCTATTTCCCTAAAGGGTTTATTGAGAATATGTTTTTCGTCTCAGCCAATCCCTGGGTGAGTTTCACCAG
TTTTGATTTAAACGTGGCCAATATGGACAACTTCTTCGCCCCCGTTTTCACCATGGGCAAATATTATACG
CAAGGCGACAAGGTGCTGATGCCGCTGGCGATTCAGGTTCATCATGCCGTTTGTGATGGCTTCCATGTCG
GCAGAATGCTTAATGAATTACAACAGTACTGCGATGAGTGGCAGGGCGGGGCGTAAAGATCTGGATCCGG
CTTACTAAAAGCCAGATAACAGTATGCGTATTTGCGCGCTGATTTTTGCGGTATAAGAATATATACTGAT
ATGTATACCCGAAGTATGTCAAAAAGAGGTATGCTATGAAGCAGCGTATTACAGTGACAGTTGACAGCGA
CAGCTATCAGTTGCTCAAGGCATATATGATGTCAATATCTCCGGTCTGGTAAGCACAACCATGCAGAATG
AAGCCCGTCGTCTGCGTGCCGAACGCTGGAAAGCGGAAAATCAGGAAGGGATGGCTGAGGTCGCCCGGTT
TATTGAAATGAACGGCTCTTTTGCTGACGAGAACAGGGGCTGGTGAAATGCAGTTTAAGGTTTACACCTA
TAAAAGAGAGAGCCGTTATCGTCTGTTTGTGGATGTACAGAGTGATATTATTGACACGCCCGGGCGACGG
ATGGTGATCCCCCTGGCCAGTGCACGTCTGCTGTCAGATAAAGTCTCCCGTGAACTTTACCCGGTGGTGC
ATATCGGGGATGAAAGCTGGCGCATGATGACCACCGATATGGCCAGTGTGCCGGTCTCCGTTATCGGGGA
AGAAGTGGCTGATCTCAGCCACCGCGAAAATGACATCAAAAACGCCATTAACCTGATGTTCTGGGGAATA
TAAATGTCAGGCTCCCTTATACACAGCCAGTCTGCAGGTCGACCATAGTGACTGGATATGTTGTGTTTTA
CAGTATTATGTAGTCTGTTTTTTATGCAAAATCTAATTTAATATATTGATATTTATATCATTTTACGTTT
CTCGTTCAGCTTTCTTGTACAAAGTGGTTGATAACGAATTCTACCGGGTAGGGGAGGCGCTTTTCCCAAG
GCAGTCTGGAGCATGCGCTTTAGCAGCCCCGCTGGGCACTTGGCGCTACACAAGTGGCCTCTGGCCTCGC
ACACATTCCACATCCACCGGTAGGCGCCAACCGGCTCCGTTCTTTGGTGGCCCCTTCGCGCCACCTTCTA
CTCCTCCCCTAGTCAGGAAGTTCCCCCCCGCCCCGCAGCTCGCGTCGTGCAGGACGTGACAAATGGAAGT
AGCACGTCTCACTAGTCTCGTGCAGATGGACAGCACCGCTGAGCAATGGAAGCGGGTAGGCCTTTGGGGC
AGCGGCCAATAGCAGCTTTGCTCCTTCGCTTTCTGGGCTCAGAGGCTGGGAAGGGGTGGGTCCGGGGGCG
GGCTCAGGGGCGGGGCGGGCGCCCGAAGGTCCTCCGGAGGCCCGGCATTCTGCACGCTTCAAAAGCGCAC
GTCTGCCGCGCTGTTCTCCTCTTCCTCATCTCCGGGCCTTTCGACCTGCATCCCGCCACCATGAAAAAGC
CTGAACTCACCGCGACGTCTGTCGAGAAGTTTCTGATCGAAAAGTTCGACAGCGTCTCCGACCTGATGCA
GCTCTCGGAGGGCGAAGAATCTCGTGCTTTCAGCTTCGATGTAGGAGGGCGTGGATATGTCCTGCGGGTA
AATAGCTGCGCCGATGGTTTCTACAAAGATCGTTATGTTTATCGGCACTTTGCATCGGCCGCGCTCCCGA
TTCCGGAAGTGCTTGACATTGGGGAATTCAGCGAGAGCCTGACCTATTGCATCTCCCGCCGTGCACAGGG
TGTCACGTTGCAAGACCTGCCTGAAACCGAACTGCCCGCTGTTCTGCAGCCGGTCGCGGAGGCCATGGAT
GCGATCGCTGCGGCCGATCTTAGCCAGACGAGCGGGTTCGGCCCATTCGGACCGCAAGGAATCGGTCAAT
ACACTACATGGCGTGATTTCATATGCGCGATTGCTGATCCCCATGTGTATCACTGGCAAACTGTGATGGA
CGACACCGTCAGTGCGTCCGTCGCGCAGGCTCTCGATGAGCTGATGCTTTGGGCCGAGGACTGCCCCGAA
GTCCGGCACCTCGTGCACGCGGATTTCGGCTCCAACAATGTCCTGACGGACAATGGCCGCATAACAGCGG
TCATTGACTGGAGCGAGGCGATGTTCGGGGATTCCCAATACGAGGTCGCCAACATCTTCTTCTGGAGGCC
GTGGTTGGCTTGTATGGAGCAGCAGACGCGCTACTTCGAGCGGAGGCATCCGGAGCTTGCAGGATCGCCG
CGGCTCCGGGCGTATATGCTCCGCATTGGTCTTGACCAACTCTATCAGAGCTTGGTTGACGGCAATTTCG
ATGATGCAGCTTGGGCGCAGGGTCGATGCGACGCAATCGTCCGATCCGGAGCCGGGACTGTCGGGCGTAC
ACAAATCGCCCGCAGAAGCGCGGCCGTCTGGACCGATGGCTGTGTAGAAGTACTCGCCGATAGTGGAAAC
CGACGCCCCAGCACTCGTCCGAGGGCAAAGGAATAGAGTAGATGCCGACCGAACAAGAGCTGATTTCGAG
AACGCCTCAGCCAGCAACTCGCGCGAGCCTAGCAAGGCAAATGCGAGAGAACGGCCTTACGCTTGGTGGC
ACAGTTCTCGTCCACAGTTCGCTAAGCTCGCTCGGCTGGGTCGCGGGAGGGCCGGTCGCAGTGATTCAGG
CCCTTCTGGATTGTGTTGGTCCCCAGGGCACGATTGTCATGCCCACGCACTCGGGTGATCTGACTGATCC
CGCAGATTGGAGATCGCCGCCCGTGCCTGCCGATTGGGTGCAGATCCGTCGACCTGCAGCCAAGCTTATC
GATAAAATAAAAGATTTTATTTAGTCTCCAGAAAAAGGGGGGAATGAAAGACCCCACCTGTAGGTTTGGC
AAGCTAGCTTAAGTAACGCCATTTTGCAAGGCATGGAAAATACATAACTGAGAATAGAGAAGTTCAGATC
AAGGTTAGGAACAGAGAGACAGCAGAATATGGGCCAAACAGGATATCTGTGGTAAGCAGTTCCTGCCCCG
GCTCAGGGCCAAGAACAGATGGTCCCCAGATGCGGTCCCGCCCTCAGCAGTTTCTAGAGAACCATCAGAT
GTTTCCAGGGTGCCCCAAGGACCTGAAATGACCCTGTGCCTTATTTGAACTAACCAATCAGTTCGCTTCT
CGCTTCTGTTCGCGCGCTTCTGCTCCCCGAGCTCAATAAAAGAGCCCACAACCCCTCACTCGGCGCGCCA
GTCCTCCGATAGACTGCGTCGCCCGGGTACCCGTGTATCCAATAAACCCTCTTGCAGTTGCATCCGACTT
GTGGTCTCGCTGTTCCTTGGGAGGGTCTCCTCTGAGTGATTGACTACCCGTCAGCGGGGGTCTTTCATGG
GTAACAGTTTCTTGAAGTTGGAGAACAACATTCTGAGGGTAGGAGTCGAATATTAAGTAATCCTGACTCA
ATTAGCCACTGTTTTGAATCCACATACTCCAATACTCCTGAAATAGTTCATTATGGACAGCGCAGAAAGA
GCTGGGGAGAATTGTGAAATTGTTATCCGCTCACAATTCCACACAACATACGAGCCGGAAGCATAAAGTG
TAAAGCCTGGGGTGCCTAATGAGTGAGCTAACTCACATTAATTGCGTTGCGCTCACTGCCCGCTTTCCAG
TCGGGAAACCTGTCGTGCCAGCTGCATTAATGAATCGGCCAACGCGCGGGGAGAGGCGGTTTGCGTATTG
GGCGCTCTTCCGCTTCCTCGCTCACTGACTCGCTGCGCTCGGTCGTTCGGCTGCGGCGAGCGGTATCAGC
TCACTCAAAGGCGGTAATACGGTTATCCACAGAATCAGGGGATAACGCAGGAAAGAACATGTGAGCAAAA
GGCCAGCAAAAGGCCAGGAACCGTAAAAAGGCCGCGTTGCTGGCGTTTTTCCATAGGCTCCGCCCCCCTG
ACGAGCATCACAAAAATCGACGCTCAAGTCAGAGGTGGCGAAACCCGACAGGACTATAAAGATACCAGGC
GTTTCCCCCTGGAAGCTCCCTCGTGCGCTCTCCTGTTCCGACCCTGCCGCTTACCGGATACCTGTCCGCC
TTTCTCCCTTCGGGAAGCGTGGCGCTTTCTCATAGCTCACGCTGTAGGTATCTCAGTTCGGTGTAGGTCG
TTCGCTCCAAGCTGGGCTGTGTGCACGAACCCCCCGTTCAGCCCGACCGCTGCGCCTTATCCGGTAACTA
TCGTCTTGAGTCCAACCCGGTAAGACACGACTTATCGCCACTGGCAGCAGCCACTGGTAACAGGATTAGC
AGAGCGAGGTATGTAGGCGGTGCTACAGAGTTCTTGAAGTGGTGGCCTAACTACGGCTACACTAGAAGAA
CAGTATTTGGTATCTGCGCTCTGCTGAAGCCAGTTACCTTCGGAAAAAGAGTTGGTAGCTCTTGATCCGG
CAAACAAACCACCGCTGGTAGCGGTGGTTTTTTTGTTTGCAAGCAGCAGATTACGCGCAGAAAAAAAGGA
TCTCAAGAAGATCCTTTGATCTTTTCTACGGGGTCTGACGCTCAGTGGAACGAAAACTCACGTTAAGGGA
TTTTGGTCATGAGATTATCAAAAAGGATCTTCACCTAGATCCTTTTAAATTAAAAATGAAGTTTTAAATC
AATCTAAAGTATATATGAGTAAACTTGGTCTGACAGTTACCAATGCTTAATCAGTGAGGCACCTATCTCA
GCGATCTGTCTATTTCGTTCATCCATAGTTGCCTGACTCCCCGTCGTGTAGATAACTACGATACGGGAGG
GCTTACCATCTGGCCCCAGTGCTGCAATGATACCGCGAGACCCACGCTCACCGGCTCCAGATTTATCAGC
AATAAACCAGCCAGCCGGAAGGGCCGAGCGCAGAAGTGGTCCTGCAACTTTATCCGCCTCCATCCAGTCT
ATTAATTGTTGCCGGGAAGCTAGAGTAAGTAGTTCGCCAGTTAATAGTTTGCGCAACGTTGTTGCCATTG
CTACAGGCATCGTGGTGTCACGCTCGTCGTTTGGTATGGCTTCATTCAGCTCCGGTTCCCAACGATCAAG
GCGAGTTACATGATCCCCCATGTTGTGCAAAAAAGCGGTTAGCTCCTTCGGTCCTCCGATCGTTGTCAGA
AGTAAGTTGGCCGCAGTGTTATCACTCATGGTTATGGCAGCACTGCATAATTCTCTTACTGTCATGCCAT
CCGTAAGATGCTTTTCTGTGACTGGTGAGTACTCAACCAAGTCATTCTGAGAATAGTGTATGCGGCGACC
GAGTTGCTCTTGCCCGGCGTCAATACGGGATAATACCGCGCCACATAGCAGAACTTTAAAAGTGCTCATC
ATTGGAAAACGTTCTTCGGGGCGAAAACTCTCAAGGATCTTACCGCTGTTGAGATCCAGTTCGATGTAAC
CCACTCGTGCACCCAACTGATCTTCAGCATCTTTTACTTTCACCAGCGTTTCTGGGTGAGCAAAAACAGG
AAGGCAAAATGCCGCAAAAAAGGGAATAAGGGCGACACGGAAATGTTGAATACTCATACTCTTCCTTTTT
CAATATTATTGAAGCATTTATCAGGGTTATTGTCTCATGAGCGGATACATATTTGAATGTATTTAGAAAA
ATAAACAAATAGGGGTTCCGCGCACATTTCCCCGAAAAGTGCCACCTGACGTCTAAGAAACCATTATTAT
CATGACATTAACCTATAAAAATAGGCGTATCACGAGGCCCTTTCGTCTCGCGCGTTTCGGTGATGACGGT
GAAAACCTCTGACACATGCAGCTCCCGGAGACGGTCACAGCTTGTCTGTAAGCGGATGCCGGGAGCAGAC
AAGCCCGTCAGGGCGCGTCAGCGGGTGTTGGCGGGTGTCGGGGCTGGCTTAACTATGCGGCATCAGAGCA
GATTGTACTGAGAGTGCACCATATGCGGTGTGAAATACCGCACAGATGCGTAAGGAGAAAATACCGCATC
AGGCGCCATTCGCCATTCAGGCTGCGCAACTGTTGGGAAGGGCGATCGGTGCGGGCCTCTTCGCTATTAC
GCCAGCTGGCGAAAGGGGGATGTGCTGCAAGGCGATTAAGTTGGGTAACGCCAGGGTTTTCCCAGTCACG
ACGTTGTAAAACGACGGCGCAAGGAATGGTGCATGCAAGGAGATGGCGCCCAACAGTCCCCCGGCCACGG
GGCCTGCCACCATACCCACGCCGAAACAAGCGCTCATGAGCCCGAAGTGGCGAGCCCGATCTTCCCCATC
GGTGATGTCGGCGATATAGGCGCCAGCAACCGCACCTGTGGCGCCGGTGATGCCGGCCACGATGCGTCCG
GCGTAGAGGCGATTAGTCCAATTTGTTAAAGACAGGATATCAGTGGTCCAGGCTCTAGTTTTGACTCAAC
AATATCACCAGCTGAAGCCTATAGAGTACGAGCCATAGATAAAATAAAAGATTTTATTTAGTCTCCAGAA
AAAGGGGGGAATGAAAGACCCCACCTGTAGGTTTGGCAAGCTAGCTTAAGTAACGCCATTTTGCAAGGCA
TGGAAAATACATAACTGAGAATAGAGAAGTTCAGATCAAGGTTAGGAACAGAGAGACAGCAGAATATGGG
CCAAACAGGATATCTGTGGTAAGCAGTTCCTGCCCCGGCTCAGGGCCAAGAACAGATGGTCCCCAGATGC
GGTCCCGCCCTCAGCAGTTTCTAGAGAACCATCAGATGTTTCCAGGGTGCCCCAAGGACCTGAAATGACC
CTGTGCCTTATTTGAACTAACCAATCAGTTCGCTTCTCGCTTCTGTTCGCGCGCTTCTGCTCCCCGAGCT
CAATAAAAGAGCCCACAACCCCTCACTCGGCGCGCCAGTCCTCCGATAGACTGCGTCGCCCGGGTACCCG
TATTCCCAATAAAGCCTCTTGCTGTTTGCATCCGAATCGTGGACTCGCTGATCCTTGGGAGGGTCTCCTC
AGATTGATTGACTGCCCACCTCGGGGGTCTTTCATT
